>Addgene plasmid #199248 | pUC18T-mini-Tn7T-Gm-Pc-sfGFP | addgene full sequence | sequence record 392608 | Addgene NGS Result
TCGCGCGTTTCGGTGACGACGGTGAAAACCTCTGACACATGCAGCTCCCGGAGACGGTCACAGCTTGTCT
GTAAGCGGATGCCGGGAGCAGACAAGCCCGTCAGGGCGCGTCAGCGGGTGTTGGCGGGTGTCGGGGCTGG
CTTAACTATGCGGCATCAGAGCAGATTGTACTGAGAGTGCACCATATGCGGTGTGAAATACCGCACAGAT
GCGTAAGGAGAAAATACCGCATCAGGCGCCATTCGCCATTCAGGCTGCGCAACTGTTGGGAAGGGCGATC
GGTGCGGGCCTCTTCGCTATTACGCCAGCTAGAGGACCAGCCGCGTAACCTGGCAAAATCGGTTACGGTT
GAGTAATAAATGGATGCCCTGCGTAAGCAGGTGTGGGCGGACAATAAAGTCTTAAACTGAACAAAATAGA
TCTAAACTATGACAATAAAGTCTTAAACTAGACAGAATAGTTGTAAACTGAAATCAGTCCAGTTATGCTG
TGAAAAAGCATACTGGACTTTTGTTATGGCTAAAGCAAACTCTTCATTTTCTGAAGTGCAAATTGCCCGT
CGTATTAAAGAGGGGCGTGGGGTTCGAGGTCGACGGTATCGATAAGCTAGCTTAATTAGCTGAGCTTGGA
CTCCTGTTGATAGATCCAGTAATGACCTCAGAACTCCATCTGGATTTGTTCAGAACGCTCGGTTGCCGCC
GGGCGTTTTTTATTGGTGAGAATCCAAGCTAGACTGCGATGAGTGGCAGGGCGGGGCGTAATTTTTTTAA
GGCAGTTATTGGTGCCCTTAAACGCCTGGGGTAATGACTCTCTAGCTTGAGGCATCAAATAAAACGAAAG
GCTCAGTCGAAAGACTGGGCCTTTCGTTTTATCTGTTGTTTGTCGGTGAACGCTCTCCTGAGTAGGACAA
ATCCGCCGCTAGGAGCTTGCGGCCCGGACGATCGAATTGGGGATCTTGAAGTACCTATTCCGAAGTTCCT
ATTCTCTAGAAAGTATAGGAACTTCAGAGCGCTTTTGAAGCTGATGTGCTTAAAAACTTACTCAATGGAA
TTCTAGATCGAATTGGCCGCGGCGTTGTGACAATTTACCGAACAACTCCGCGGCCGGGAAGCCGATCTCG
GCTTGAACGAATTGTTAGGTGGCGGTACTTGGGTCGATATCAAAGTGCATCACTTCTTCCCGTATGCCCA
ACTTTGTATAGAGAGCCACTGCGGGATCGTCACCGTAATCTGCTTGCACGTAGATCACATAAGCACCAAG
CGCGTTGGCCTCATGCTTGAGGAGATTGATGAGCGCGGTGGCAATGCCCTGCCTCCGGTGCTCGCCGGAG
ACTGCGAGATCATAGATATAGATCTCACTACGCGGCTGCTCAAACTTGGGCAGAACGTAAGCCGCGAGAG
CGCCAACAACCGCTTCTTGGTCGAAGGCAGCAAGCGCGATGAATGTCTTACTACGGAGCAAGTTCCCGAG
GTAATCGGAGTCCGGCTGATGTTGGGAGTAGGTGGCTACGTCTCCGAACTCACGACCGAAAAGATCAAGA
GCAGCCCGCATGGATTTGACTTGGTCAGGGCCGAGCCTACATGTGCGAATGATGCCCATACTTGAGCCAC
CTAACTTTGTTTTAGGGCGACTGCCCTGCTGCGTAACATCGTTGCTGCTGCGTAACATCGTTGCTGCTCC
ATAACATCAAACATCGACCCACGGCGTAACGCGCTTGCTGCTTGGATGCCCGAGGCATAGACTGTACAAA
AAAACAGTCATAACAAGCCATGAAAACCGCCACTGCGCCGTTACCACCGCTGCGTTCGGTCAAGGTTCTG
GACCAGTTGCGTGAGCGCATACGCTACTTGCATTACAGTTTACGAACCGAACAGGCTTATGTCAATTCGA
TCCATTGCTGTTGACAAAGGGAATCAGGGGATCTTGAAGTTCCTATTCCGAAGTTCCTATTCTCTAGAAA
GTATAGGAACTTCAGAGCGCTTTTGAAGCTAATTCGATCATGCATGAGCTCTTATTACTTGTACAGTTCG
TCCATGCCGTGGGTGATGCCGGCGGCGGTCACGAATTCCAGCAGCACCATGTGGTCGCGCTTTTCGTTCG
GGTCCTTCGACAGCACCGACTGGGTCGACAGGTAGTGGTTGTCCGGCAGCAGCACCGGGCCGTCGCCGAT
CGGGGTGTTCTGCTGGTAGTGGTCGGCCAGCTGCACCGAGCCGTCTTCCACGTTGTGGCGGATCTTGAAG
TTGGCCTTGATGCCGTTCTTCTGCTTGTCGGCGGTGATGTACACGTTGTGCGAGTTGAAGTTGTATTCCA
GCTTGTGGCCCAGGATGTTGCCGTCTTCCTTGAAGTCGATGCCCTTCAGTTCGATGCGGTTCACCAGGGT
GTCGCCTTCGAACTTCACTTCGGCGCGGGTCTTGTAGGTGCCGTCGTCCTTGAACGAGATGGTGCGTTCC
TGCACGTAGCCTTCCGGCATGGCCGACTTGAAGAAGTCGTGCTGCTTCATGTGGTCCGGGTAGCGGGCGA
AGCACTGCACGCCGTAGGTCAGGGTGGTCACCAGGGTCGGCCACGGCACCGGCAGCTTGCCGGTGGTGCA
GATGAACTTCAGGGTCAGCTTGCCGTTGGTGGCGTCGCCTTCGCCTTCGCCGCGCACCGAGAACTTGTGG
CCGTTCACGTCGCCGTCCAGTTCCACCAGGATCGGCACCACGCCGGTGAACAGTTCTTCGCCCTTGCGCA
TGTAGTCCTCCTGCCACCGTTTAATTCGGATCCACGGGTTCGCTACCTGCATTACAGCCTACAGACCGAG
AAGGCTTATGTCTACTGGGCCAAGGCATTTGTGTTGTGGACGGCCCGCAGCCATGGTGGGTTTCGACATC
CGCGCGAAATGGGGCAAGCTGAAGTCGAGGGTTTTCTGACCATGCTCGCCACCGAGAAGCAAGTGGCGCC
GGCCACCCACCGGCAGGCGCTCAACGCGCTGTTGTTCTTGTATCGGCAGGTACCTCGCGAAGGCCTTGCA
GGCCAACCAGATAAGTGAAATCTAGTTCCAAACTATTTTGTCATTTTTAATTTTCGTATTAGCTTACGAC
GCTACACCCAGTTCCCATCTATTTTGTCACTCTTCCCTAAATAATCCTTAAAAACTCCATTTCCACCCCT
CCCAGTTCCCAACTATTTTGTCCGCCCACAGCGGGGCATTTTTCTTCCTGTTATGTTTGGGCGCTGCATT
AATGAATCGGCCAACGCGCGGGGAGAGGCGGTTTGCGTATTGGGCGCTCTTCCGCTTCCTCGCTCACTGA
CCCGCTGCGCTCGGTCGTTCGGCTGCGGCGAGCGGTATCAGAGCTTATCGGCCAGCCTCGCAGAGCAGGA
TTCCCGTTGAGCACCGCCAGGTGCGAATAAGGGACAGTGAAGAAGGAACACCCGCTCGCGGGTGGGCCTA
CTTCACCTATCCTGCCCGGCTGACGCCGTTGGATACACCAAGGAAAGTCTACACGAACCCTTTGGCAAAA
TCCTGTATATCGTGCGAAAAAGGATGGATATACCGAAAAAATCGCTATAATGACCCCGAAGCAGGGTTAT
GCAGCGGAAAGTATACCTTAAGGAATCCCCTGATAACGCAGGAAAGAACATGTGAGCAAAAGGCCAGCAA
AAGGCCAGGAACCGTAAAAAGGCCGCGTTGCTGGCGTTTTTCCATAGGCTCCGCCCCCCTGACGAGCATC
ACAAAAATCGACGCTCGAGTCAGAGGTGGCGAAACCCGACAGGACTATAAAGATACCAGGCGTTTCCCCC
TGGAAGCTCCCTCGTGCGCTCTCCTGTTCCGACCCTGCCGCTTACCGGATACCTGTCCGCCTTTCTCCCT
TCGGGAAGCGTGGCGCTTTCTCATAGCTCACGCTGTAGGTATCTCAGTTCGGTGTAGGTCGTTCGCTCCA
AGCTGGGCTGTGTGCACGAACCCCCCGTTCAGCCCGACCGCTGCGCCTTATCCGGTAACTATCGTCTTGA
GTCCAACCCGGTAAGACACGACTTATCGCCACTGGCAGCAGCCACTGGTAACAGGATTAGCAGAGCGAGG
TATGTAGGCGGTGCTACAGAGTTCTTGAAGTGGTGGCCTAACTACGGCTACACTAGAAGAACAGTATTTG
GTATCTGCGCTCTGCTGAAGCCAGTTACCTTCGGAAAAAGAGTTGGTAGCTCTTGATCCGGCAAACAAAC
CACCGCTGGTAGCGGTGGTTTTTTTGTTTGCAAGCAGCAGATTACGCGCAGAAAAAAAGGATCTCAAGAA
GATCCTTTGATCTTTTCTACGGGGTCTGACGCTCAGTGGAACGAAAACTCACGTTAAGGGATTTTGGTCA
TGAGATTATCAAAAAGGATCTTCACCTAGATCCTTTTAAATTAAAAATGAAGTTTTAAATCAATCTAAAG
TATATATGAGTAAACTTGGTCTGACAGTTACCAATGCTTAATCAGTGAGGCACCTATCTCAGCGATCTGT
CTATTTCGTTCATCCATAGTTGCCTGACTCCCCGTCGTGTAGATAACTACGATACGGGAGGGCTTACCAT
CTGGCCCCAGTGCTGCAATGATACCGCGAGACCCACGCTCACCGGCTCCAGATTTATCAGCAATAAACCA
GCCAGCCGGAAGGGCCGAGCGCAGAAGTGGTCCTGCAACTTTATCCGCCTCCATCCAGTCTATTAATTGT
TGCCGGGAAGCTAGAGTAAGTAGTTCGCCAGTTAATAGTTTGCGCAACGTTGTTGCCATTGCTACAGGCA
TCGTGGTGTCACGCTCGTCGTTTGGTATGGCTTCATTCAGCTCCGGTTCCCAACGATCAAGGCGAGTTAC
ATGATCCCCCATGTTGTGCAAAAAAGCGGTTAGCTCCTTCGGTCCTCCGATCGTTGTCAGAAGTAAGTTG
GCCGCAGTGTTATCACTCATGGTTATGGCAGCACTGCATAATTCTCTTACTGTCATGCCATCCGTAAGAT
GCTTTTCTGTGACTGGTGAGTACTCAACCAAGTCATTCTGAGAATAGTGTATGCGGCGACCGAGTTGCTC
TTGCCCGGCGTCAATACGGGATAATACCGCGCCACATAGCAGAACTTTAAAAGTGCTCATCATTGGAAAA
CGTTCTTCGGGGCGAAAACTCTCAAGGATCTTACCGCTGTTGAGATCCAGTTCGATGTAACCCACTCGTG
CACCCAACTGATCTTCAGCATCTTTTACTTTCACCAGCGTTTCTGGGTGAGCAAAAACAGGAAGGCAAAA
TGCCGCAAAAAAGGGAATAAGGGCGACACGGAAATGTTGAATACTCATACTCTTCCTTTTTCAATATTAT
TGAAGCATTTATCAGGGTTATTGTCTCATGAGCGGATACATATTTGAATGTATTTAGAAAAATAAACAAA
TAGGGGTTCCGCGCACATTTCCCCGAAAAGTGCCACCTGACGTCTAAGAAACCATTATTATCATGACATT
AACCTATAAAAATAGGCGTATCACGAGGCCCTTTCGTC
Features (pLannotate 1.2.2; 20 found; start..end, strand, type, name):
    137..236     +  misc_feature   bom (fragment): basis of mobility region from pBR322
    242..310     -  CDS            lacZα (fragment): LacZα fragment of β-galactosidase; lacZ fragment
    382..580     -  mobile_element Tn7R (fragment): mini-Tn7 element (right end of the Tn7 transposon) Tn7
    584..608     -  misc_feature   MCS (fragment): pBluescript multiple cloning site
    629..723     +  terminator     lambda t0 terminator: transcription terminator from phage lambda
    733..762     +  CDS            CmR (fragment): chloramphenicol acetyltransferase confers resistance to chloramphenicol
    826..912     +  terminator     rrnB T1 terminator: Escherichia coli rrnB; transcription terminator T1 from the E. coli rrnB gene
    972..1005    +  protein_bind   FRT (minimal): supports FLP-mediated excision but not integration (Turan and Bode, 2011) FLP recombinase from the Saccharomyces cerevisiae 2μ plasmid
   1135..1668    -  CDS            GmR: gentamycin acetyltransferase; aacC1; confers resistance to gentamycin
   1857..1885    -  promoter       Pc promoter: intI1 (promoter lies within the coding sequence); class 1 integron promoter
   1926..1973    +  protein_bind   FRT: FLP-mediated recombination occurs in the 8-bp core sequence TCTAGAAA (Turan and Bode, 2011). FLP recombinase from the Saccharomyces cerevisiae 2μ plasmid
   2018..2731    -  CDS            Superfolder GFP: Superfolder GFP is a basic (constitutively fluorescent) green fluorescent protein published in 2005, derived from Aequorea victoria. It is reported to be a very rapidly-maturing weak dimer.
   2741..2992    +  CDS            int (fragment): INT2_ECOLX - Protein inferred from homology: Swiss-Prot protein existence level 3. Putative integrase believed to be involved in the insertion of antibiotic resistance genes into plasmids and transposons. From Escherichia coli.
   3015..3180    -  mobile_element Tn7L: mini-Tn7 element (left end of the Tn7 transposon) Tn7
   3213..3267    -  CDS            lacI (fragment): lac repressor; lacI; The lac repressor binds to the lac operator to inhibit transcription in E. coli. This inhibition can be relieved by adding lactose or isopropyl-β-D-thiogalactopyranoside (IPTG).
   3339..3447    -  oriT           oriT: incP origin of transfer
   3679..4267    -  rep_origin     ori: high-copy-number ColE1/pMB1/pBR322/pUC origin of replication
   4438..5298    -  CDS            AmpR: β-lactamase; bla; confers resistance to ampicillin, carbenicillin, and related antibiotics
   5299..5403    -  promoter       AmpR promoter: bla
   5498..35      +  CDS            rop (fragment) (across the origin): Rop protein, which maintains plasmids at low copy number; rop
