[The description below was written by a language model from this plasmid's Addgene catalogue record and pLannotate feature annotations shown in this document.]
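Description:
pUC18T-mini-Tn7T-Gm-Pc-sfGFP is a mini-Tn7 delivery plasmid for fluorescent tagging of bacteria with superfolder GFP, built from elements of pUC18R6K-mini-Tn7T-Gm and pUC18T-mini-Tn7T. The backbone carries a high-copy pUC/ColE1-type origin and the β-lactamase gene with its own promoter, so it is maintained in E. coli under ampicillin selection. An IncP oriT (with a fragment of the pBR322 bom region also annotated) allows the plasmid to be mobilised by conjugation into recipient strains. The associated publication describes its use for labelling Stenotrophomonas maltophilia. The catalogue gives a total size of 4,780 bp, whereas the sequenced record behind the feature table is 5,498 nt; the record does not explain this difference.

The payload lies between the Tn7L and Tn7R ends, which define the segment that the Tn7 transposition machinery moves into the host chromosome. No transposase genes are annotated on this plasmid, so that function would have to be supplied from elsewhere. Within the element, a 717 bp synthetic sfGFP gene, codon-optimised for Xanthomonadaceae and cloned between BamHI and SacI, is driven by a synthetic version of the Pc promoter from the class III integron of Delftia acidovorans C17. The integrase fragment annotated immediately upstream of sfGFP is consistent with this promoter region, since integron Pc promoters lie within integrase coding sequence. A gentamicin acetyltransferase gene (aacC1) with a class 1 integron Pc promoter selects for insertion events. It is flanked by FRT sites, so FLP recombinase can remove the marker afterwards. Lambda t0 and rrnB T1 terminators near the Tn7R end limit transcriptional read-through out of the element. The result is a constitutively green-fluorescent strain carrying the reporter in the chromosome.
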