Addgene plasmid #199248: pUC18T-mini-Tn7T-Gm-Pc-sfGFP
Purpose: Fluorescent labelling of bacterial cells with sfGFP
Depositing lab: Uwe Mamat. Depositing organization: Forschungszentrum Borstel. Publication: Improved mini-Tn7 Delivery Plasmids for Fluorescent Labeling of Stenotrophomonas maltophilia. Mamat U, Hein M, Grella D, Taylor CS, Scholzen T, Alio I, Streit WR, Huedo P, Coves X, Conchillo-Sole O, Gomez AC, Gibert I, Yero D, Schaible UE. Appl Environ Microbiol. 2023 May 17:e0031723. doi: 10.1128/aem.00317-23. PubMed 37195181.
Backbone
  Vector backbone: pUC18R6K-mini-Tn7T-Gm and pUC18T-mini-Tn7T
  Backbone size w/o insert (bp): 4521
  Total vector size (bp): 4780
  Vector type: Bacterial Expression
Growth in bacteria
  Bacterial resistance: Ampicillin, 100 μg/mL
  Growth temperature: 37°C
  Growth strain: DH5alpha
  Copy number: High Copy
Gene/Insert
  Gene/Insert name: Codon-optimized sfGFP gene
  Species: Synthetic
  Insert size (bp): 717
  Mutation: Codon optimization for Xanthomonadaceae
  GenBank ID: WAK86295.1
  Promoter: Pc promoter from class III integron of Delftia acidovorans C17, synthetic
  Cloning method: Restriction Enzyme; 5′ cloning site BamHI (not destroyed); 3′ cloning site SacI (not destroyed)
  Sequencing primers: 5′ TACGAACCGAACAGGCTTATGTC; 3′ GTTGGCCGATTCATTAATGCAGC
Resource information
  A portion of this plasmid was derived from a plasmid made by: Synthetic codon-optimized gene
Terms and licenses: Academic/Nonprofit Terms; Industry Terms: Not Available to Industry
How to cite: pUC18T-mini-Tn7T-Gm-Pc-sfGFP was a gift from Uwe Mamat (Addgene plasmid # 199248 ; http://n2t.net/addgene:199248 ; RRID:Addgene_199248)
